>Addgene plasmid #77401 | CASK gRNA (BRDN0001149157) | addgene full sequence | sequence record 187692 | Addgene Assembled Sequence
CCCGGGTGCAAAGATGGATAAAGTTTTAAACAGAGAGGAATCTTTGCAGCTAATGGACCTTCTAGGTCTT
GAAAGGAGTGGGAATTGGCTCCGGTGCCCGTCAGTGGGCAGAGCGCACATCGCCCACAGTCCCCGAGAAG
TTGGGGGGAGGGGTCGGCAATTGATCCGGTGCCTAGAGAAGGTGGCGCGGGGTAAACTGGGAAAGTGATG
TCGTGTACTGGCTCCGCCTTTTTCCCGAGGGTGGGGGAGAACCGTATATAAGTGCAGTAGTCGCCGTGAA
CGTTCTTTTTCGCAACGGGTTTGCCGCCAGAACACAGGTAAGTGCCGTGTGTGGTTCCCGCGGGCCTGGC
CTCTTTACGGGTTATGGCCCTTGCGTGCCTTGAATTACTTCCACCTGGCTGCAGTACGTGATTCTTGATC
CCGAGCTTCGGGTTGGAAGTGGGTGGGAGAGTTCGAGGCCTTGCGCTTAAGGAGCCCCTTCGCCTCGTGC
TTGAGTTGAGGCCTGGCCTGGGCGCTGGGGCCGCCGCGTGCGAATCTGGTGGCACCTTCGCGCCTGTCTC
GCTGCTTTCGATAAGTCTCTAGCCATTTAAAATTTTTGATGACCTGCTGCGACGCTTTTTTTCTGGCAAG
ATAGTCTTGTAAATGCGGGCCAAGATCTGCACACTGGTATTTCGGTTTTTGGGGCCGCGGGCGGCGACGG
GGCCCGTGCGTCCCAGCGCACATGTTCGGCGAGGCGGGGCCTGCGAGCGCGGCCACCGAGAATCGGACGG
GGGTAGTCTCAAGCTGGCCGGCCTGCTCTGGTGCCTGGCCTCGCGCCGCCGTGTATCGCCCCGCCCTGGG
CGGCAAGGCTGGCCCGGTCGGCACCAGTTGCGTGAGCGGAAAGATGGCCGCTTCCCGGCCCTGCTGCAGG
GAGCTCAAAATGGAGGACGCGGCGCTCGGGAGAGCGGGCGGGTGAGTCACCCACACAAAGGAAAAGGGCC
TTTCCGTCCTCAGCCGTCGCTTCATGTGACTCCACGGAGTACCGGGCGCCGTCCAGGCACCTCGATTAGT
TCTCGAGCTTTTGGAGTACGTCGTCTTTAGGTTGGGGGGAGGGGTTTTATGCGATGGAGTTTCCCCACAC
TGAGTGGGTGGAGACTGAAGTTAGGCCAGCTTGGCACTTGATGTAATTCTCCTTGGAATTTGCCCTTTTT
GAGTTTGGATCTTGGTTCATTCTCAAGCCTCAGACAGTGGTTCAAAGTTTTTTTCTTCCATTTCAGGTGT
CGTGACGTACGGCCACCATGACCGAGTACAAGCCCACGGTGCGCCTCGCCACCCGCGACGACGTCCCCAG
GGCCGTACGCACCCTCGCCGCCGCGTTCGCCGACTACCCCGCCACGCGCCACACCGTCGATCCGGACCGC
CACATCGAGCGGGTCACCGAGCTGCAAGAACTCTTCCTCACGCGCGTCGGGCTCGACATCGGCAAGGTGT
GGGTCGCGGACGACGGCGCCGCCGTGGCGGTCTGGACCACGCCGGAGAGCGTCGAAGCGGGGGCGGTGTT
CGCCGAGATCGGCCCGCGCATGGCCGAGTTGAGCGGTTCCCGGCTGGCCGCGCAGCAACAGATGGAAGGC
CTCCTGGCGCCGCACCGGCCCAAGGAGCCCGCGTGGTTCCTGGCCACCGTCGGAGTCTCGCCCGACCACC
AGGGCAAGGGTCTGGGCAGCGCCGTCGTGCTCCCCGGAGTGGAGGCGGCCGAGCGCGCCGGGGTGCCCGC
CTTCCTGGAGACCTCCGCGCCCCGCAACCTCCCCTTCTACGAGCGGCTCGGCTTCACCGTCACCGCCGAC
GTCGAGGTGCCCGAAGGACCGCGCACCTGGTGCATGACCCGCAAGCCCGGTGCCTGAACGCGTTAAGTCG
ACAATCAACCTCTGGATTACAAAATTTGTGAAAGATTGACTGGTATTCTTAACTATGTTGCTCCTTTTAC
GCTATGTGGATACGCTGCTTTAATGCCTTTGTATCATGCTATTGCTTCCCGTATGGCTTTCATTTTCTCC
TCCTTGTATAAATCCTGGTTGCTGTCTCTTTATGAGGAGTTGTGGCCCGTTGTCAGGCAACGTGGCGTGG
TGTGCACTGTGTTTGCTGACGCAACCCCCACTGGTTGGGGCATTGCCACCACCTGTCAGCTCCTTTCCGG
GACTTTCGCTTTCCCCCTCCCTATTGCCACGGCGGAACTCATCGCCGCCTGCCTTGCCCGCTGCTGGACA
GGGGCTCGGCTGTTGGGCACTGACAATTCCGTGGTGTTGTCGGGGAAATCATCGTCCTTTCCTTGGCTGC
TCGCCTGTGTTGCCACCTGGATTCTGCGCGGGACGTCCTTCTGCTACGTCCCTTCGGCCCTCAATCCAGC
GGACCTTCCTTCCCGCGGCCTGCTGCCGGCTCTGCGGCCTCTTCCGCGTCTTCGCCTTCGCCCTCAGACG
AGTCGGATCTCCCTTTGGGCCGCCTCCCCGCGTCGACTTTAAGACCAATGACTTACAAGGCAGCTGTAGA
TCTTAGCCACTTTTTAAAAGAAAAGGGGGGACTGGAAGGGCTAATTCACTCCCAACGAAGACAAGATCTG
CTTTTTGCTTGTACTGGGTCTCTCTGGTTAGACCAGATCTGAGCCTGGGAGCTCTCTGGCTAACTAGGGA
ACCCACTGCTTAAGCCTCAATAAAGCTTGCCTTGAGTGCTTCAAGTAGTGTGTGCCCGTCTGTTGTGTGA
CTCTGGTAACTAGAGATCCCTCAGACCCTTTTAGTCAGTGTGGAAAATCTCTAGCAGTACGTATAGTAGT
TCATGTCATCTTATTATTCAGTATTTATAACTTGCAAAGAAATGAATATCAGAGAGTGAGAGGAACTTGT
TTATTGCAGCTTATAATGGTTACAAATAAAGCAATAGCATCACAAATTTCACAAATAAAGCATTTTTTTC
ACTGCATTCTAGTTGTGGTTTGTCCAAACTCATCAATGTATCTTATCATGTCTGGCTCTAGCTATCCCGC
CCCTAACTCCGCCCATCCCGCCCCTAACTCCGCCCAGTTCCGCCCATTCTCCGCCCCATGGCTGACTAAT
TTTTTTTATTTATGCAGAGGCCGAGGCCGCCTCGGCCTCTGAGCTATTCCAGAAGTAGTGAGGAGGCTTT
TTTGGAGGCCTAGGGACGTACCCAATTCGCCCTATAGTGAGTCGTATTACGCGCGCTCACTGGCCGTCGT
TTTACAACGTCGTGACTGGGAAAACCCTGGCGTTACCCAACTTAATCGCCTTGCAGCACATCCCCCTTTC
GCCAGCTGGCGTAATAGCGAAGAGGCCCGCACCGATCGCCCTTCCCAACAGTTGCGCAGCCTGAATGGCG
AATGGG
[124 nt withheld, positions 3367-3490]
C
[91 nt withheld, positions 3492-3582]
A
[49 nt withheld, positions 3584-3632]
CCTTTGACGTTGGAGTCCACGTTCTTT
[37 nt withheld, positions 3660-3696]
ACCCTATCTCGGTCTATTCTTTTGATTTATAAGGGATTTTGCCGATTTCGGCCTATTGGTTAAAAAATGA
GCTGATTTAACAAAAATTTAACGCGAATTTTAACAAAATATTAACGCTTACAATTTAGGTGGCACTTTTC
GGGGAAATGTGCGCGGAACCCCTATTTGTTTATTTTTCTAAATACATTCAAATATGTATCCGCTCATGAG
ACAATAACCCTGATAAATGCTTCAATAATATTGAAAAAGGAAGAGTATGAGTATTCAACATTTCCGTGTC
GCCCTTATTCCCTTTTTTGCGGCATTTTGCCTTCCTGTTTTTGCTCACCCAGAAACGCTGGTGAAAGTAA
AAGATGCTGAAGATCAGTTGGGTGCACGAGTGGGTTACATCGAACTGGATCTCAACAGCGGTAAGATCCT
TGAGAGTTTTCGCCCCGAAGAACGTTTTCCAATGATGAGCACTTTTAAAGTTCTGCTATGTGGCGCGGTA
TTATCCCGTATTGACGCCGGGCAAGAGCAACTCGGTCGCCGCATACACTATTCTCAGAATGACTTGGTTG
AGTACTCACCAGTCACAGAAAAGCATCTTACGGATGGCATGACAGTAAGAGAATTATGCAGTGCTGCCAT
AACCATGAGTGATAACACTGCGGCCAACTTACTTCTGACAACGATCGGAGGACCGAAGGAGCTAACCGCT
TTTTTGCACAACATGGGGGATCATGTAACTCGCCTTGATCGTTGGGAACCGGAGCTGAATGAAGCCATAC
CAAACGACGAGCGTGACACCACGATGCCTGTAGCAATGGCAACAACGTTGCGCAAACTATTAACTGGCGA
ACTACTTACTCTAGCTTCCCGGCAACAATTAATAGACTGGATGGAGGCGGATAAAGTTGCAGGACCACTT
CTGCGCTCGGCCCTTCCGGCTGGCTGGTTTATTGCTGATAAATCTGGAGCCGGTGAGCGTGGGTCTCGCG
GTATCATTGCAGCACTGGGGCCAGATGGTAAGCCCTCCCGTATCGTAGTTATCTACACGACGGGGAGTCA
GGCAACTATGGATGAACGAAATAGACAGATCGCTGAGATAGGTGCCTCACTGATTAAGCATTGGTAACTG
TCAGACCAAGTTTACTCATATATACTTTAGATTGATTTAAAACTTCATTTTTAATTTAAAAGGATCTAGG
TGAAGATCCTTTTTGATAATCTCATGACCAAAATCCCTTAACGTGAGTTTTCGTTCCACTGAGCGTCAGA
CCCCGTAGAAAAGATCAAAGGATCTTCTTGAGATCCTTTTTTTCTGCGCGTAATCTGCTGCTTGCAAACA
AAAAAACCACCGCTACCAGCGGTGGTTTGTTTGCCGGATCAAGAGCTACCAACTCTTTTTCCGAAGGTAA
CTGGCTTCAGCAGAGCGCAGATACCAAATACTGTTCTTCTAGTGTAGCCGTAGTTAGGCCACCACTTCAA
GAACTCTGTAGCACCGCCTACATACCTCGCTCTGCTAATCCTGTTACCAGTGGCTGCTGCCAGTGGCGAT
AAGTCGTGTCTTACCGGGTTGGACTCAAGACGATAGTTACCGGATAAGGCGCAGCGGTCGGGCTGAACGG
GGGGTTCGTGCACACAGCCCAGCTTGGAGCGAACGACCTACACCGAACTGAGATACCTACAGCGTGAGCT
ATGAGAAAGCGCCACGCTTCCCGAAGGGAGAAAGGCGGACAGGTATCCGGTAAGCGGCAGGGTCGGAACA
GGAGAGCGCACGAGGGAGCTTCCAGGGGGAAACGCCTGGTATCTTTATAGTCCTGTCGGGTTTCGCCACC
TCTGACTTGAGCGTCGATTTTTGTGATGCTCGTCAGGGGGGCGGAGCCTATGGAAAAACGCCAGCAACGC
GGCCTTTTTACGGTTCCTGGCCTTTTGCTGGCCTTTTGCTCACATGTTCTTTCCTGCGTTATCCCCTGAT
TCTGTGGATAACCGTATTACCGCCTTTGAGTGAGCTGATACCGCTCGCCGCAGCCGAACGACCGAGCGCA
GCGAGTCAGTGAGCGAGGAAGCGGAAGAGCGCCCAATACGCAAACCGCCTCTCCCCGCGCGTTGGCCGAT
TCATTAATGCAGCTGGCACGACAGGTTTCCCGACTGGAAAGCGGGCAGTGAGCGCAACGCAATTAATGTG
AGTTAGCTCACTCATTAGGCACCCCAGGCTTTACACTTTATGCTTCCGGCTCGTATGTTGTGTGGAATTG
TGAGCGGATAACAATTTCACACAGGAAACAGCTATGACCATGATTACGCCAAGCGCGCAATTAACCCTCA
CTAAAGGGAACAAAAGCTGGAGCTGCAAGCTTAATGTAGTCTTATGCAATACTCTTGTAGTCTTGCAACA
TGGTAACGATGAGTTAGCAACATGCCTTACAAGGAGAGAAAAAGCACCGTGCATGCCGATTGGTGGAAGT
AAGGTGGTACGATCGTGCCTTATTAGGAAGGCAACAGACGGGTCTGACATGGATTGGACGAACCACTGAA
TTGCCGCATTGCAGAGATATTGTATTTAAGTGCCTAGCTCGATACATAAACGGGTCTCTCTGGTTAGACC
AGATCTGAGCCTGGGAGCTCTCTGGCTAACTAGGGAACCCACTGCTTAAGCCTCAATAAAGCTTGCCTTG
AGTGCTTCAAGTAGTGTGTGCCCGTCTGTTGTGTGACTCTGGTAACTAGAGATCCCTCAGACCCTTTTAG
TCAGTGTGGAAAATCTCTAGCAGTGGCGCCCGAACAGGGACTTGAAAGCGAAAGGGAAACCAGAGGAGCT
CTCTCGACGCAGGACTCGGCTTGCTGAAGCGCGCACGGCAAGAGGCGAGGGGCGGCGACTGGTGAGTACG
CCAAAAATTTTGACTAGCGGAGGCTAGAAGGAGAGAGATGGGTGCGAGAGCGTCAGTATTAAGCGGGGGA
GAATTAGATCGCGATGGGAAAAAATTCGGTTAAGGCCAGGGGGAAAGAAAAAATATAAATTAAAACATAT
AGTATGGGCAAGCAGGGAGCTAGAACGATTCGCAGTTAATCCTGGCCTGTTAGAAACATCAGAAGGCTGT
AGACAAATACTGGGACAGCTACAACCATCCCTTCAGACAGGATCAGAAGAACTTAGATCATTATATAATA
CAGTAGCAACCCTCTATTGTGTGCATCAAAGGATAGAGATAAAAGACACCAAGGAAGCTTTAGACAAGAT
AGAGGAAGAGCAAAACAAAAGTAAGACCACCGCACAGCAAGCGGCCGCTGATCTTCAGACCTGGAGGAGG
AGATATGAGGGACAATTGGAGAAGTGAATTATATAAATATAAAGTAGTAAAAATTGAACCATTAGGAGTA
GCACCCACCAAGGCAAAGAGAAGAGTGGTGCAGAGAGAAAAAAGAGCAGTGGGAATAGGAGCTTTGTTCC
TTGGGTTCTTGGGAGCAGCAGGAAGCACTATGGGCGCAGCGTCAATGACGCTGACGGTACAGGCCAGACA
ATTATTGTCTGGTATAGTGCAGCAGCAGAACAATTTGCTGAGGGCTATTGAGGCGCAACAGCATCTGTTG
CAACTCACAGTCTGGGGCATCAAGCAGCTCCAGGCAAGAATCCTGGCTGTGGAAAGATACCTAAAGGATC
AACAGCTCCTGGGGATTTGGGGTTGCTCTGGAAAACTCATTTGCACCACTGCTGTGCCTTGGAATGCTAG
TTGGAGTAATAAATCTCTGGAACAGATTTGGAATCACACGACCTGGATGGAGTGGGACAGAGAAATTAAC
AATTACACAAGCTTAATACACTCCTTAATTGAAGAATCGCAAAACCAGCAAGAAAAGAATGAACAAGAAT
TATTGGAATTAGATAAATGGGCAAGTTTGTGGAATTGGTTTAACATAACAAATTGGCTGTGGTATATAAA
ATTATTCATAATGATAGTAGGAGGCTTGGTAGGTTTAAGAATAGTTTTTGCTGTACTTTCTATAGTGAAT
AGAGTTAGGCAGGGATATTCACCATTATCGTTTCAGACCCACCTCCCAACCCCGAGGGGACCCAGAGAGG
GCCTATTTCCCATGATTCCTTCATATTTGCATATACGATACAAGGCTGTTAGAGAGATAATTAGAATTAA
TTTGACTGTAAACACAAAGATATTAGTACAAAATACGTGACGTAGAAAGTAATAATTTCTTGGGTAGTTT
GCAGTTTTAAAATTATGTTTTAAAATGGACTATCATATGCTTACCGTAACTTGAAAGTATTTCGATTTCT
TGGCTTTATATATCTTGTGGAAAGGACGAAACACCGGCTGCTATGACCATTAGCTGGTTTTAGAGCTAGA
AATAGCAAGTTAAAATAAGGCTAGTCCGTTATCAACTTGAAAAAGTGGCACCGAGTCGGTGCTTTTTTAA
GCTTGGCGTAACTAGATCTTGAGACAAATGGCAGTATTCATCCACAATTTTAAAAGAAAAGGGGGGATTG
GGGGGTACAGTGCAGGGGAAAGAATAGTAGACATAATAGCAACAGACATACAAACTAAAGAATTACAAAA
ACAAATTACAAAAATTCAAAATTTTCGGGTTTATTACAGGGACAGCAGAGATCCACTTTGGCGCCGGCTC
GAGGGGG
Features (pLannotate 1.2.2; 29 found; start..end, strand, type, name):
     14..80      +  CDS            small t antigen (fragment): SV40 (simian virus 40) small t antigen
    106..317     +  promoter       EF-1α core promoter: core promoter for human elongation factor EF-1α
    318..1256    +  intron         EF-1α intron A: intron upstream of the start codon of human EF-1α
   1278..1877    +  CDS            PuroR (fragment): puromycin N-acetyltransferase; pac from Streptomyces; confers resistance to puromycin
   1893..2481    +  misc_feature   WPRE: woodchuck hepatitis virus posttranscriptional regulatory element
   2532..2551    +  misc_feature   cPPT/CTS (fragment): central polypurine tract and central termination sequence of HIV-1
   2553..2786    +  LTR            3' LTR (ΔU3): self-inactivating 3' long terminal repeat (LTR) from HIV-1
   2864..2985    +  polyA_signal   SV40 poly(A) signal: SV40 polyadenylation signal
   3025..3160    +  rep_origin     SV40 ori: SV40 origin of replication
   3181..3199    -  promoter       T7 promoter: promoter for bacteriophage T7 RNA polymerase
   3207..3362    +  CDS            lacZα (fragment): LacZα fragment of β-galactosidase; lacZ fragment
   3367..3795    +  rep_origin     f1 ori (sequence partly withheld): f1 bacteriophage origin of replication; arrow indicates direction of (+) strand synthesis
   3848..3952    +  promoter       AmpR promoter: bla
   3953..4813    +  CDS            AmpR: β-lactamase; bla; confers resistance to ampicillin, carbenicillin, and related antibiotics
   4984..5572    +  rep_origin     ori: high-copy-number ColE1/pMB1/pBR322/pUC origin of replication
   5755..5847    +  CDS            lacI (fragment): lac repressor; lacI; The lac repressor binds to the lac operator to inhibit transcription in E. coli. This inhibition can be relieved by adding lactose or isopropyl-β-D-thiogalactopyranoside (IPTG).
   5860..5881    +  protein_bind   CAP binding site: CAP binding activates transcription in the presence of cAMP. E. coli catabolite activator protein
   5896..5926    +  promoter       lac promoter: promoter for the E. coli lac operon
   5934..5950    +  protein_bind   lac operator: The lac repressor binds to the lac operator to inhibit transcription in E. coli. This inhibition can be relieved by adding lactose or isopropyl-β-D-thiogalactopyranoside (IPTG). lac repressor encoded by lacI
   5995..6013    +  promoter       T3 promoter: promoter for bacteriophage T3 RNA polymerase
   6041..6267    +  promoter       RSV promoter: Rous sarcoma virus enhancer/promoter
   6268..6448    +  LTR            5' LTR (truncated): truncated 5' long terminal repeat (LTR) from HIV-1
   6495..6620    +  misc_feature   HIV-1 Ψ: packaging signal of human immunodeficiency virus type 1
   6604..6967    +  CDS            HIV-1 gag (fragment): gag protein from human immunodeficiency virus 1; gag
   7113..7346    +  misc_feature   RRE: The Rev response element (RRE) of HIV-1 allows for Rev-dependent mRNA export from the nucleus to the cytoplasm.
   7723..7749    +  CDS            Rev (fragment): human immunodeficiency virus 1 (HIV-1) Rev protein; rev; enhances nuclear export of unspliced and incompletely spliced viral mRNAs
   7753..7993    +  promoter       U6 promoter: RNA polymerase III promoter for human U6 snRNA
   8023..8098    +  misc_RNA       gRNA scaffold: guide RNA scaffold for the Streptococcus pyogenes CRISPR/Cas9 system
   8154..8271    +  misc_feature   cPPT/CTS: central polypurine tract and central termination sequence of HIV-1
