[The description below was written by a language model from this plasmid's Addgene catalogue record and pLannotate feature annotations shown in this document.]
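Description:
CASK gRNA (BRDN0001149157) is a third-generation lentiviral guide RNA plasmid built on the lentiGuide-Puro backbone and designed to target the human CASK gene, with the guide designed against the CASK reference transcript. It is an 8.3 kb plasmid maintained in E. coli through a high-copy ColE1/pUC-type origin and an ampicillin resistance (β-lactamase) gene. An f1 origin, an SV40 origin and remnants of a lac/T7/T3 cloning region are also annotated in the backbone.

The lentiviral transfer cassette begins with an RSV promoter fused to a truncated HIV-1 5' LTR, which drives Tat-independent production of the viral genomic RNA. This is followed by the Ψ packaging signal with a partial gag sequence and the Rev response element for nuclear export. Within the provirus, a human U6 RNA polymerase III promoter expresses the CASK-specific spacer joined to the Streptococcus pyogenes Cas9 gRNA scaffold. A cPPT/CTS element lies downstream of it to aid nuclear import. A second cassette uses the EF-1α core promoter with its intron A to express puromycin N-acetyltransferase, allowing selection of transduced mammalian cells. The WPRE enhances transcript expression, and the ΔU3 3' LTR makes the integrated vector self-inactivating. An SV40 polyadenylation signal follows the 3' LTR.

The plasmid does not encode Cas9, so it must be used with a separate Cas9 vector or in cells that already express Cas9. It belongs to a human kinome gRNA collection associated with work on optimized sgRNA design, and it is suited to CRISPR knockout of CASK in human cells.
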