Addgene plasmid #77401: CASK gRNA (BRDN0001149157)
Purpose: 3rd generation lentiviral gRNA plasmid targeting human CASK
Depositing lab: John Doench & David Root. Depositing organization: Broad Institute. Publication: Optimized sgRNA design to maximize activity and minimize off-target effects of CRISPR-Cas9. Doench JG, Fusi N, Sullender M, Hegde M, Vaimberg EW, Donovan KF, Smith I, Tothova Z, Wilen C, Orchard R, Virgin HW, Listgarten J, Root DE. Nat Biotechnol. 2016 Jan 18. doi: 10.1038/nbt.3437. PubMed 26780180.
Backbone
  Vector backbone: lentiGuide-Puro
  Backbone manufacturer: Zhang Lab (Addgene plasmid # 52963)
  Vector type: Mammalian Expression, Lentiviral, CRISPR
  Selectable markers: Puromycin
Growth in bacteria
  Bacterial resistance: Ampicillin, 100 μg/mL
  Growth temperature: 37°C
  Growth strain: DH5alpha
  Copy number: High Copy
Gene/Insert
  Gene/Insert name: CASK (alt names: CASK; NM_003688.3)
  gRNA/shRNA sequence: GCTGCTATGACCATTAGCTG
  Species: H. sapiens (human)
  Entrez Gene: CASK (a.k.a. CAGH39, CAMGUK, CMG, FGS4, LIN2, MICPCH, MRXSNA, TNRC8, hCASK)
  Promoter: hU6
  Cloning method: Unknown
  Sequencing primers: 5′ U6-F; 3′ pS2-R
Terms and licenses: Academic/Nonprofit Terms; Industry Terms: Not Available to Industry
Depositor comments: The gRNA was designed to target the following Genbank reference sequence(s): NM_003688.3. Note that this plasmid does NOT contain Cas9. It should be used in conjunction with lentiCas9-Blast (Addgene #52962) or otherwise with cell lines already expressing Cas9. Browse the full kinome gRNA library at http://www.addgene.org/pooled-library/broadgpp-human-kinome/ or visit http://www.broadinstitute.org/rnai/public/ for detailed protocols and information.
How to cite: CASK gRNA (BRDN0001149157) was a gift from John Doench & David Root (Addgene plasmid # 77401 ; http://n2t.net/addgene:77401 ; RRID:Addgene_77401)
