>Addgene plasmid #77401 | CASK gRNA (BRDN0001149157) | depositor partial sequence | sequence record 144861 | Target Sequence
GCTGCTATGACCATTAGCTG
