>Addgene plasmid #77401 | CASK gRNA (BRDN0001149157) | addgene partial sequence | sequence record 187691 | hU6-F
TAGAAAGTAATAATTTCTTGGGTAGTTTGCAGTTTTAAAATTATGTTTTAAAATGGACTATCATATGCTT
ACCGTAACTTGAAAGTATTTCGATTTCTTGGCTTTATATATCTTGTGGAAAGGACGAAACACCGGCTGCT
ATGACCATTAGCTGGTTTTAGAGCTAGAAATAGCAAGTTAAAATAAGGCTAGTCCGTTATCAACTTGAAA
AAGTGGCACCGAGTCGGTGCTTTTTTAAGCTTGGCGTAACTAGATCTTGAGACAAATGGCAGTATTCATC
CACAATTTTAAAAGAAAAGGGGGGATTGGGGGGTACAGTGCAGGGGAAAGAATAGTAGACATAATAGCAA
CAGACATACAAACTAAAGAATTACAAAAACAAATTACAAAAATTCAAAATTTTCGGGTTTATTACAGGGA
CAGCAGAGATCCACTTTGGCGCCGGCTCGAGGGGGCCCGGGTGCAAAGATGGATAAAGTTTTAAACAGAG
AGGAATCTTTGCAGCTAATGGACCTTCTAGGTCTTGAAAGGAGTGGGAATTGGCTCCGGTGCCCGTCAGT
GGGCAGAGCG
